>Addgene plasmid #196268 | pcDNA3.1-3XHA-p53 QM | addgene full sequence | sequence record 387844 | Addgene NGS Result
GGCGGCCTCGGCCTCTGCATAAATAAAAAAAATTAGTCAGCCATGGGGCGGAGAATGGGCGGAACTGGGC
GGAGTTAGGGGCGGGATGGGCGGAGTTAGGGGCGGGACTATGGTTGCTGACTAATTGAGATGCATGCTTT
GCATACTTCTGCCTGCTGGGGAGCCTGGGGACTTTCCACACCTGGTTGCTGACTAATTGAGATGCATGCT
TTGCATACTTCTGCCTGCTGGGGAGCCTGGGGACTTTCCACACCCTAACTGACACACATTCCACAGAATT
AATTCGCGTTAAATTTTTGTTAAATCAGCTCATTTTTTAACCAATAGGCCGAAATCGGCAAAATCCCTTA
TAAATCAAAAGAATAGACCGAGATAGGGT
[37 nt withheld, positions 380-416]
AAAGAACGTGGACTCCAACGTCAAAGG
[49 nt withheld, positions 444-492]
T
[91 nt withheld, positions 494-584]
G
[124 nt withheld, positions 586-709]
GGGGATACCCCCTAGAGCCCCAGCTGGTTCTTTCCGCCTCAGAAGCCATAGAGCCCACCGCATCCCCAGC
ATGCCTGCTATTGTCTTCCCAATCCTCCCCCTTGCTGTCCTGCCCCACCCCACCCCCCAGAATAGAATGA
CACCTACTCAGACAATGCGATGCAATTTCCTCATTTTATTAGGAAAGGACAGTGGGAGTGGCACCTTCCA
GGGTCAAGGAAGGCACGGGGGAGGGGCAAACAACAGATGGCTGGCAACTAGAAGGCACAGTCGAGGCTGA
TCAGCGGGTTTAAACTCAATGGTGATGGTGATGATGACCGGTATGCATATTCAGATCCTCTTCTGAGATG
AGTTTTTGTTCGAACCGCGGGCCCTCTAGACTCGACTCTAGACTTAATTAATCAGTCTGAGTCAGGCCCC
ACTTTCTTGACCATTGTTTTTTTATGGCGGGAAGTAGACTGGCCCTTCTTGGTCTTCAGGTAGCTGGAGT
GAGCCCTGCTGTCTCCAGACTCCTCTGTAGCATGGGCATCCTTTAACTCTAAGGCCTCATTCAGCTCCCG
GAACATCTCGAAGCGTTTACGCCCGCGGATCTTGAGGGTGAAATACTCTCCATCAAGTGGTTTTTTCTTT
TGCGGGGGAGAGGCGCTTGTGCAGGTGGGCAGCGCTCTCTTTGCGCTCCCTGGGGGCAGTTCAGGGCAAA
GGACTTCCTTTTTGCGGAAATTTTCTTCTTCTGTACGGCGGTCTCTCCCAGGGCAGGCACAAACACGAAC
CTCAAAGCTGTCCCGTCCCAGAAGGTTCCCACTGGAGTCTTCCAGTGTGATGATGGTAAGGATAGGTCGG
CGGTTCATGCCCCCCATGCAGGAGCTATTACACATGTACTTGTAGTGGATGGTGGTATACTCAGAGCCGG
CCTCGGGTGGCTCATAAGGTACCACCACGCTGTGGCGAAAAGTCTGCCTGTCTTCCAGATACTCGGGATA
CAAATTTCCTTCCACCCGGATAAGATGCTGGGGAGGAGCCAGGCCATCACCATCGGAGCAGCGCTCATGG
TGGGGGCAGCGTCTCACGACCTCCGTCATGTGCTGTGACTTCTTGTAGATGGCCATGGCGCGGACACGGC
TCCCAGCTGGAGGTGTGGCGCTGACCCACAACTGCACAGGGCACGTCTTCGCCAGCTGGCAGAATAGCTT
ATTGAGGGGAGGAGAGTACGTGCACATAACAGACTTGGCTGTCCCAGACTGCAGGAAGCCCAGGTGGAAG
CCATAGTTGCCCTGGTAAGTTTTTTGAGAAGGGACAAAAGATGACAGGGGCCATGGAGTGGCTGGGGCAG
GGGCCACTGGCCCAGGGGTCTCGGTGACAGGGTCCTGTGCTGCAGGAGCTCCTGACACTCGGAGGGCTTC
ACTTGGGCCTTCAGACTGCTCCTCAACATCCTGGGGCAGCAACAGATCGTCCATGCAGTGAGGTGATGGC
AGGATATCTTCTGGAGGAAGTAGTTTCGATTGGCCTGAAAATGTCTCCTGGCTCAGAGGGAGCTCGAGGC
TGATATCCGACTGTGACTCCTCCATGGCAGTGGCGCGCCCCCGCGGCCGCACTCCTTGAGCGTAGTCTGG
GACGTCGTATGGGTAGCCAGCGTAGTCTGGGACGTCGTATGGGTAGCCAGCGTAATCCGGAACATCATAC
GGGTATCCTTGTTGCCCCATGGTGGCGTTTATCTGCAGAATTCCACCACACTGGACTAGTGGATCCGAGC
TCGGTACCAAGCTTAACTAGCCAGCTTGGGTCTCCCTATAGTGAGTCGTATTAATTTCGATAAGCCAGTA
AGCAGTGGGTTCTCTAGTTAGCCAGAGAGCTCTGCTTATATAGACCTCCCACCGTACACGCCTACCGCCC
ATTTGCGTCAATGGGGCGGAGTTGTTACGACATTTTGGAAAGTCCCGTTGATTTTGGTGCCAAAACAAAC
TCCCATTGACGTCAATGGGGTGGAGACTTGGAAATCCCCGTGAGTCAAACCGCTATCCACGCCCATTGAT
GTACTGCCAAAACCGCATCACCATGGTAATAGCGATGACTAATACGTAGATGTACTGCCAAGTAGGAAAG
TCCCATAAGGTCATGTACTGGGCATAATGCCAGGCGGGCCATTTACCGTCATTGACGTCAATAGGGGGCG
TACTTGGCATATGATACACTTGATGTACTGCCAAGTGGGCAGTTTACCGTAAATACTCCACCCATTGACG
TCAATGGAAAGTCCCTATTGGCGTTACTATGGGAACATACGTCATTATTGACGTCAATGGGCGGGGGTCG
TTGGGCGGTCAGCCAGGCGGGCCATTTACCGTAAGTTATGTAACGCGGAACTCCATATATGGGCTATGAA
CTAATGACCCCGTAATTGATTACTATTAATAACTAGTCAATAATCAATGTCAACGCGTATATCTGGCCCG
TACATCGCGAAGCAGCGCAAAACGCCTAACCCTAAGCAGATTCTTCATGCAATTGTCGGTCAAGCCTTGC
CTTGTTGTAGCTTAAATTTTGCTCGCGCACTACTCAGCGACCTCCAACACACAAGCAGGGAGCAGATACT
GGCTTAACTATGCGGCATCAGAGCAGATTGTACTGAGAGTGCACCATAGGGGATCGGGAGATCTCCCGAT
CCGTCGACGTCAGGTGGCACTTTTCGGGGAAATGTGCGCGGAACCCCTATTTGTTTATTTTTCTAAATAC
ATTCAAATATGTATCCGCTCATGAGACAATAACCCTGATAAATGCTTCAATAATATTGAAAAAGGAAGAG
TATGAGTATTCAACATTTCCGTGTCGCCCTTATTCCCTTTTTTGCGGCATTTTGCCTTCCTGTTTTTGCT
CACCCAGAAACGCTGGTGAAAGTAAAAGATGCTGAAGATCAGTTGGGTGCACGAGTGGGTTACATCGAAC
TGGATCTCAACAGCGGTAAGATCCTTGAGAGTTTTCGCCCCGAAGAACGTTTTCCAATGATGAGCACTTT
TAAAGTTCTGCTATGTGGCGCGGTATTATCCCGTATTGACGCCGGGCAAGAGCAACTCGGTCGCCGCATA
CACTATTCTCAGAATGACTTGGTTGAGTACTCACCAGTCACAGAAAAGCATCTTACGGATGGCATGACAG
TAAGAGAATTATGCAGTGCTGCCATAACCATGAGTGATAACACTGCGGCCAACTTACTTCTGACAACGAT
CGGAGGACCGAAGGAGCTAACCGCTTTTTTGCACAACATGGGGGATCATGTAACTCGCCTTGATCGTTGG
GAACCGGAGCTGAATGAAGCCATACCAAACGACGAGCGTGACACCACGATGCCTGTAGCAATGGCAACAA
CGTTGCGCAAACTATTAACTGGCGAACTACTTACTCTAGCTTCCCGGCAACAATTAATAGACTGGATGGA
GGCGGATAAAGTTGCAGGACCACTTCTGCGCTCGGCCCTTCCGGCTGGCTGGTTTATTGCTGATAAATCT
GGAGCCGGTGAGCGTGGGTCTCGCGGTATCATTGCAGCACTGGGGCCAGATGGTAAGCCCTCCCGTATCG
TAGTTATCTACACGACGGGGAGTCAGGCAACTATGGATGAACGAAATAGACAGATCGCTGAGATAGGTGC
CTCACTGATTAAGCATTGGTAACTGTCAGACCAAGTTTACTCATATATACTTTAGATTGATTTAAAACTT
CATTTTTAATTTAAAAGGATCTAGGTGAAGATCCTTTTTGATAATCTCATGACCAAAATCCCTTAACGTG
AGTTTTCGTTCCACTGAGCGTCAGACCCCGTAGAAAAGATCAAAGGATCTTCTTGAGATCCTTTTTTTCT
GCGCGTAATCTGCTGCTTGCAAACAAAAAAACCACCGCTACCAGCGGTGGTTTGTTTGCCGGATCAAGAG
CTACCAACTCTTTTTCCGAAGGTAACTGGCTTCAGCAGAGCGCAGATACCAAATACTGTTCTTCTAGTGT
AGCCGTAGTTAGGCCACCACTTCAAGAACTCTGTAGCACCGCCTACATACCTCGCTCTGCTAATCCTGTT
ACCAGTGGCTGCTGCCAGTGGCGATAAGTCGTGTCTTACCGGGTTGGACTCAAGACGATAGTTACCGGAT
AAGGCGCAGCGGTCGGGCTGAACGGGGGGTTCGTGCACACAGCCCAGCTTGGAGCGAACGACCTACACCG
AACTGAGATACCTACAGCGTGAGCTATGAGAAAGCGCCACGCTTCCCGAAGGGAGAAAGGCGGACAGGTA
TCCGGTAAGCGGCAGGGTCGGAACAGGAGAGCGCACGAGGGAGCTTCCAGGGGGAAACGCCTGGTATCTT
TATAGTCCTGTCGGGTTTCGCCACCTCTGACTTGAGCGTCGATTTTTGTGATGCTCGTCAGGGGGGCGGA
GCCTATGGAAAAACGCCAGCAACGCGGCCTTTTTACGGTTCCTGGCCTTTTGCTGGCCTTTTGCTCACAT
GTTCTTTCCTGCGTTATCCCCTGATTCTGTGGATAACCGTATTACCGCCTTTGAGTGAGCTGATACCGCT
CGCCGCAGCCGAACGACCGAGCGCAGCGAGTCAGTGAGCGAGGAAGCGGAAGAGCGCCCAATACGCAAAC
CGCCTCTCCCCGCGCGTTGGCCGATTCATTAATGCAGCTGGCACGACAGGTTTCCCGACTGGAAAGCGGG
CAGTGAGCGCAACGCAATTAATGTGAGTTAGCTCACTCATTAGGCACCCCAGGCTTTACACTTTATGCTT
CCGGCTCGTATGTTGTGTGGAATTGTGAGCGGATAACAATTTCACACAGGAAACAGCTATGACCATGATT
ACGCCAAGCTCTAGCTAGAGGTCGACGGTATACAGACATGATAAGATACATTGATGAGTTTGGACAAACC
ACAACTAGAATGCAGTGAAAAAAATGCTTTATTTGTGAAATTTGTGATGCTATTGCTTTATTTGTAACCA
TTATAAGCTGCAATAAACAAGTTGGGGTGGGCGAAGAACTCCAGCATGAGATCCCCGCGCTGGAGGATCA
TCCAGCCGGCGTCCCGGAAAACGATTCCGAAGCCCAACCTTTCATAGAAGGCGGCGGTGGAATCGAAATC
TCGTGATGGCAGGTTGGGCGTCGCTTGGTCGGTCATTTCGCGAACCCCAGAGTCCCGCTCAGAAGAACTC
GTCAAGAAGGCGATAGAAGGCGATGCGCTGCGAATCGGGAGCGGCGATACCGTAAAGCACGAGGAAGCGG
TCAGCCCATTCGCCGCCAAGCTCTTCAGCAATATCACGGGTAGCCAACGCTATGTCCTGATAGCGGTCCG
CCACACCCAGCCGGCCACAGTCGATGAATCCAGAAAAGCGGCCATTTTCCACCATGATATTCGGCAAGCA
GGCATCGCCATGGGTCACGACGAGATCCTCGCCGTCGGGCATGCGCGCCTTGAGCCTGGCGAACAGTTCG
GCTGGCGCGAGCCCCTGATGCTCTTCGTCCAGATCATCCTGATCGACAAGACCGGCTTCCATCCGAGTAC
GTGCTCGCTCGATGCGATGTTTCGCTTGGTGGTCGAATGGGCAGGTAGCCGGATCAAGCGTATGCAGCCG
CCGCATTGCATCAGCCATGATGGATACTTTCTCGGCAGGAGCAAGGTGAGATGACAGGAGATCCTGCCCC
GGCACTTCGCCCAATAGCAGCCAGTCCCTTCCCGCTTCAGTGACAACGTCGAGCACAGCTGCGCAAGGAA
CGCCCGTCGTGGCCAGCCACGATAGCCGCGCTGCCTCGTCCTGCAGTTCATTCAGGGCACCGGACAGGTC
GGTCTTGACAAAAAGAACCGGGCGCCCCTGCGCTGACAGCCGGAACACGGCGGCATCAGAGCAGCCGATT
GTCTGTTGTGCCCAGTCATAGCCGAATAGCCTCTCCACCCAAGCGGCCGGAGAACCTGCGTGCAATCCAT
CTTGTTCAATCATGCGAAACGATCCTCATCCTGTCTCTTGATCAGATCCGAAAATGGATATACAAGCTCC
CGGGAGCTTTTTGCAAAAGCCTAGGCCTCCAAAAAAGCCTCCTCACTACTTCTGGAATAGCTCAGAGGCA
GA
Features (pLannotate 1.2.2; 20 found; start..end, strand, type, name):
    281..709     -  rep_origin     f1 ori (sequence partly withheld): f1 bacteriophage origin of replication; arrow indicates direction of (+) strand synthesis
    730..751     -  promoter       SV40 promoter (fragment): SV40 enhancer and early promoter
    755..979     -  polyA_signal   bGH poly(A) signal: bovine growth hormone polyadenylation signal
   1114..2280    -  CDS            Tp53: P53_MOUSE - Also known as P53, Trp53. Experimental evidence at protein level: Swiss-Prot protein existence level 1. Acts as a tumor suppressor in many tumor types; induces growth arrest or apoptosis depending on the physiological circumstances and cell type. Involved in cell cycle regulation as a trans-activator that acts to negatively regulate cell division by controlling a set of genes required for this process. One of the activated genes is an inhibitor of cyclin-dependent kinases. Apoptosis induction seems to be mediated either by stimulation of BAX and FAS antigen expression, or by repres
   2494..2512    -  promoter       T7 promoter: promoter for bacteriophage T7 RNA polymerase
   2528..2561    -  LTR            5' LTR (truncated) (fragment): truncated 5' long terminal repeat (LTR) from HIV-1
   2557..2760    -  promoter       CMV promoter: human cytomegalovirus (CMV) immediate early promoter
   2761..3140    -  enhancer       CMV enhancer: human cytomegalovirus immediate early enhancer
   3295..3347    +  misc_feature   bom (fragment): basis of mobility region from pBR322
   3406..3510    +  promoter       AmpR promoter: bla
   3511..4371    +  CDS            AmpR: β-lactamase; bla; confers resistance to ampicillin, carbenicillin, and related antibiotics
   4542..5130    +  rep_origin     ori: high-copy-number ColE1/pMB1/pBR322/pUC origin of replication
   5313..5405    +  CDS            lacI (fragment): lac repressor; lacI; The lac repressor binds to the lac operator to inhibit transcription in E. coli. This inhibition can be relieved by adding lactose or isopropyl-β-D-thiogalactopyranoside (IPTG).
   5418..5439    +  protein_bind   CAP binding site: CAP binding activates transcription in the presence of cAMP. E. coli catabolite activator protein
   5454..5484    +  promoter       lac promoter: promoter for the E. coli lac operon
   5492..5508    +  protein_bind   lac operator: The lac repressor binds to the lac operator to inhibit transcription in E. coli. This inhibition can be relieved by adding lactose or isopropyl-β-D-thiogalactopyranoside (IPTG). lac repressor encoded by lacI
   5581..5702    -  polyA_signal   SV40 poly(A) signal: SV40 polyadenylation signal
   5697..5855    -  CDS            ble (fragment): BLE_KLEPN - Experimental evidence at protein level: Swiss-Prot protein existence level 1. Binding protein with a strong affinity to the bleomycin family of antibiotics. Binds to CL990; an antimitotic-antibiotic compound. From Klebsiella pneumoniae.
   5881..6672    -  CDS            neo: KKA2_KLEPN - Also known as kan, nptII. Experimental evidence at protein level: Swiss-Prot protein existence level 1. Resistance to kanamycin, neomycin, paromomycin, ribostamycin, butirosin and gentamicin B. From Klebsiella pneumoniae.
   6739..267     -  promoter       SV40 promoter (across the origin): SV40 enhancer and early promoter
