[The description below was written by a language model from this plasmid's Addgene catalogue record and pLannotate feature annotations shown in this document.]
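Description:
pcDNA3.1-3XHA-p53 QM is a mammalian expression plasmid built on a pcDNA-3xHA backbone for producing an N-terminally 3xHA-tagged mutant form of mouse p53 (Trp53). It is maintained in E. coli through a high-copy ColE1/pUC-type origin with ampicillin selection from the β-lactamase gene, and it also carries an f1 origin. For selection in mammalian cells, an SV40 enhancer/early promoter drives the neomycin phosphotransferase gene, followed by an SV40 polyadenylation signal, allowing G418 selection of stable transfectants. The catalogue lists a total size of 6,673 bp, whereas the sequenced record used for annotation is 6,801 nt, a small discrepancy the record does not explain.

The expression cassette consists of the human CMV immediate-early enhancer and promoter, a T7 promoter, the tagged open reading frame and a bovine growth hormone polyadenylation signal. The roughly 1.17 kb Trp53 insert was cloned between AscI and PacI sites, both retained, downstream of the backbone-encoded 3xHA tag. The tag is not called as a separate feature in the annotation, though there is an unannotated gap between the T7 promoter and the p53 coding sequence where it would be expected to lie. The "QM" (quadruple mutant) allele carries L25Q, Q26S, F53Q and F54S. These substitutions fall in the N-terminal region of p53 that contains its two transactivation domains, and residues 25/26 and 53/54 are classically altered to disable transactivation. The construct is therefore suited to transient or stable expression of a mutant p53 that can be detected or immunoprecipitated through HA, for comparison with wild-type p53 in studies of p53 stress responses. Short annotated fragments such as the HIV-1 LTR, lacI, bom and ble matches appear to be backbone remnants or partial matches rather than functional elements.
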