Addgene plasmid #196268: pcDNA3.1-3XHA-p53 QM
Purpose: Mammalian expression of 3xHA tagged p53 L25Q,Q26S,F53Q,F54S
Depositing lab: Laura Attardi. Depositing organization: Stanford University. Publication: The Mettl3 epitranscriptomic writer amplifies p53 stress responses. Raj N, Wang M, Seoane JA, Zhao RL, Kaiser AM, Moonie NA, Demeter J, Boutelle AM, Kerr CH, Mulligan AS, Moffatt C, Zeng SX, Lu H, Barna M, Curtis C, Chang HY, Jackson PK, Attardi LD. Mol Cell. 2022 Jul 7;82(13):2370-2384.e10. doi: 10.1016/j.molcel.2022.04.010. Epub 2022 May 4. PubMed 35512709.
Backbone
  Vector backbone: pCDNA-3xHA
  Backbone size w/o insert (bp): 5500
  Total vector size (bp): 6673
  Vector type: Mammalian Expression
  Selectable markers: Neomycin (select with G418)
Growth in bacteria
  Bacterial resistance: Ampicillin, 100 μg/mL
  Growth temperature: 37°C
  Growth strain: DH5alpha
  Copy number: High Copy
Gene/Insert
  Gene/Insert name: Trp53 QM (alt name: p53 QM)
  Species: M. musculus (mouse)
  Insert size (bp): 1173
  Mutation: p53 L25Q,Q26S,F53Q,F54S mutant
  Entrez Gene: Trp53 (a.k.a. Tp53, bbl, bfy, bhy, p44, p53)
  Promoter: CMV
  Tag / fusion protein: 3xHA (N terminal on backbone)
  Cloning method: Restriction Enzyme; 5′ cloning site AscI (not destroyed); 3′ cloning site PacI (not destroyed)
  Sequencing primers: 5′ CMV/T7; 3′ bGH reverse
Terms and licenses: Academic/Nonprofit Terms; Industry Terms: Not Available to Industry
How to cite: pcDNA3.1-3XHA-p53 QM was a gift from Laura Attardi (Addgene plasmid # 196268 ; http://n2t.net/addgene:196268 ; RRID:Addgene_196268)
